>Addgene plasmid #167844 | WDR55 | addgene full sequence | sequence record 329228 | Addgene NGS Result
ATCATGGAGATAATTAAAATGATAACCATCTCGCAAATAAATAAGTATTTTACTGTTTTCGTAACAGTTT
TGTAATAAAAAAACCTATAAATATTCCGGATTATTCATACCGTCCCACCATCGGGCGCGGATCTCGGTCC
GAAAACCATGCATCATCATCATCATCACAGCAGCGGCAGAGAAAACTTGTATTTCCAGGGCTCCATGGAA
GCCCCAACCCGGATCCGGGACACTCCGGAAGACATCGTGCTGGAAGCTCCGGCTAGTGGGCTGGCGTTCC
ATCCGGCCCGTGACCTACTGGCTGCAGGGGACGTGGACGGGGACGTGTTCGTCTTTTCCTACTCTTGCCA
AGAGGGAGAAACCAAGGAGCTCTGGTCATCAGGTCACCATCTCAAGGCCTGCCGAGCTGTGGCCTTCTCT
GAAGATGGGCAGAAGCTCATTACTGTCTCCAAGGACAAAGCCATCCATGTTCTAGATGTGGAGCAGGGCC
AACTGGAAAGACGTGTTTCCAAGGCTCATGGTGCCCCCATCAACAGTCTTCTGCTGGTGGATGAGAATGT
TCTGGCCACTGGGGATGACACAGGTGGTATCCGTCTCTGGGACCAGCGGAAGGAGGGCCCCTTAATGGAT
ATGAGGCAACATGAAGAGTACATCGCAGACATGGCTCTGGATCCAGCCAAAAAGCTGCTGCTGACAGCCA
GCGGGGATGGCTGCCTTGGCATCTTCAACATTAAGAGGCGTCGGTTTGAGCTGCTCTCAGAACCTCAGTC
TGGGGACCTGACCTCTGTCACTCTCATGAAATGGGGGAAGAAGGTAGCCTGTGGCTCCAGTGAAGGTACC
ATCTACCTCTTCAATTGGAATGGCTTTGGGGCCACAAGTGACCGCTTTGCCCTGAGAGCTGAATCTATCG
ACTGCATGGTTCCAGTCACCGAGAGTCTGCTGTGTACTGGCTCCACTGATGGAGTCATCAGGGCTGTGAA
CATCCTACCGAACCGAGTGGTGGGCAGTGTGGGCCAGCACACTGGGGAGCCTGTGGAGGAGCTGGCCCTC
TCCCACTGTGGCCGCTTCCTGGCCAGTAGTGGCCATGACCAGCGCCTCAAGTTTTGGGACATGGCCCAGC
TGCGAGCTGTGGTGGTGGATGACTGATGACGAAGCTTGTCGAGAAGTACTAGAGGATCATAATCAGCCAT
ACCACATTTGTAGAGGTTTTACTTGCTTTAAAAAACCTCCCACACCTCCCCCTGAACCTGAAACATAAAA
TGAATGCAATTGTTGTTGTTAACTTGTTTATTGCAGCTTATAATGGTTACAAATAAAGCAATAGCATCAC
AAATTTCACAAATAAAGCATTTTTTTCACTGCATTCTAGTTGTGGTTTGTCCAAACTCATCAATGTATCT
TATCATGTCTGGATCTGATCACTGATATCGCCTAGGAGATCCGAACCAGATAAGTGAAATCTAGTTCCAA
ACTATTTTGTCATTTTTAATTTTCGTATTAGCTTACGACGCTACACCCAGTTCCCATCTATTTTGTCACT
CTTCCCTAAATAATCCTTAAAAACTCCATTTCCACCCCTCCCAGTTCCCAACTATTTTGTCCGCCCACAG
CGGGGCATTTTTCTTCCTGTTATGTTTTTAATCAAACATCCTGCCAACTCCATGTGACAAACCGTCATCT
TCGGCTACTTTTTCTCTGTCACAGAATGAAAATTTTTCTGTCATCTCTTCGTTATTAATGTTTGTAATTG
ACTGAATATCAACGCTTATTTGCAGCCTGAATGGCGAATGGG
[124 nt withheld, positions 1793-1916]
C
[91 nt withheld, positions 1918-2008]
A
[49 nt withheld, positions 2010-2058]
CCTTTGACGTTGGAGTCCACGTTCTT
[37 nt withheld, positions 2085-2121]
ACCCTATCTCGGTCTATTCTTTTGATTTATAAGGGATTTTGCCGATTTCGGCCTATTGGTTAAAAAATGA
GCTGATTTAACAAAAATTTAACGCGAATTTTAACAAAATATTAACGCTTACAATTTAGGTGGCACTTTTC
GGGGAAATGTGCGCGGAACCCCTATTTGTTTATTTTTCTAAATACATTCAAATATGTATCCGCTCATGAG
ACAATAACCCTGATAAATGCTTCAATAATATTGAAAAAGGAAGAGTATGAGTATTCAACATTTCCGTGTC
GCCCTTATTCCCTTTTTTGCGGCATTTTGCCTTCCTGTTTTTGCTCACCCAGAAACGCTGGTGAAAGTAA
AAGATGCTGAAGATCAGTTGGGTGCACGAGTGGGTTACATCGAACTGGATCTCAACAGCGGTAAGATCCT
TGAGAGTTTTCGCCCCGAAGAACGTTTTCCAATGATGAGCACTTTTAAAGTTCTGCTATGTGGCGCGGTA
TTATCCCGTATTGACGCCGGGCAAGAGCAACTCGGTCGCCGCATACACTATTCTCAGAATGACTTGGTTG
AGTACTCACCAGTCACAGAAAAGCATCTTACGGATGGCATGACAGTAAGAGAATTATGCAGTGCTGCCAT
AACCATGAGTGATAACACTGCGGCCAACTTACTTCTGACAACGATCGGAGGACCGAAGGAGCTAACCGCT
TTTTTGCACAACATGGGGGATCATGTAACTCGCCTTGATCGTTGGGAACCGGAGCTGAATGAAGCCATAC
CAAACGACGAGCGTGACACCACGATGCCTGTAGCAATGGCAACAACGTTGCGCAAACTATTAACTGGCGA
ACTACTTACTCTAGCTTCCCGGCAACAATTAATAGACTGGATGGAGGCGGATAAAGTTGCAGGACCACTT
CTGCGCTCGGCCCTTCCGGCTGGCTGGTTTATTGCTGATAAATCTGGAGCCGGTGAGCGTGGGTCTCGCG
GTATCATTGCAGCACTGGGGCCAGATGGTAAGCCCTCCCGTATCGTAGTTATCTACACGACGGGGAGTCA
GGCAACTATGGATGAACGAAATAGACAGATCGCTGAGATAGGTGCCTCACTGATTAAGCATTGGTAACTG
TCAGACCAAGTTTACTCATATATACTTTAGATTGATTTAAAACTTCATTTTTAATTTAAAAGGATCTAGG
TGAAGATCCTTTTTGATAATCTCATGACCAAAATCCCTTAACGTGAGTTTTCGTTCCACTGAGCGTCAGA
CCCCGTAGAAAAGATCAAAGGATCTTCTTGAGATCCTTTTTTTCTGCGCGTAATCTGCTGCTTGCAAACA
AAAAAACCACCGCTACCAGCGGTGGTTTGTTTGCCGGATCAAGAGCTACCAACTCTTTTTCCGAAGGTAA
CTGGCTTCAGCAGAGCGCAGATACCAAATACTGTTCTTCTAGTGTAGCCGTAGTTAGGCCACCACTTCAA
GAACTCTGTAGCACCGCCTACATACCTCGCTCTGCTAATCCTGTTACCAGTGGCTGCTGCCAGTGGCGAT
AAGTCGTGTCTTACCGGGTTGGACTCAAGACGATAGTTACCGGATAAGGCGCAGCGGTCGGGCTGAACGG
GGGGTTCGTGCACACAGCCCAGCTTGGAGCGAACGACCTACACCGAACTGAGATACCTACAGCGTGAGCT
ATGAGAAAGCGCCACGCTTCCCGAAGGGAGAAAGGCGGACAGGTATCCGGTAAGCGGCAGGGTCGGAACA
GGAGAGCGCACGAGGGAGCTTCCAGGGGGAAACGCCTGGTATCTTTATAGTCCTGTCGGGTTTCGCCACC
TCTGACTTGAGCGTCGATTTTTGTGATGCTCGTCAGGGGGGCGGAGCCTATGGAAAAACGCCAGCAACGC
GGCCTTTTTACGGTTCCTGGCCTTTTGCTGGCCTTTTGCTCACATGTTCTTTCCTGCGTTATCCCCTGAT
TCTGTGGATAACCGTATTACCGCCTTTGAGTGAGCTGATACCGCTCGCCGCAGCCGAACGACCGAGCGCA
GCGAGTCAGTGAGCGAGGAAGCGGAAGAGCGCCTGATGCGGTATTTTCTCCTTACGCATCTGTGCGGTAT
TTCACACCGCATAGACCAGCCGCGTAACCTGGCAAAATCGGTTACGGTTGAGTAATAAATGGATGCCCTG
CGTAAGCGGGTGTGGGCGGACAATAAAGTCTTAAACTGAACAAAATAGATCTAAACTATGACAATAAAGT
CTTAAACTAGACAGAATAGTTGTAAACTGAAATCAGTCCAGTTATGCTGTGAAAAAGCATACTGGACTTT
TGTTATGGCTAAAGCAAACTCTTCATTTTCTGAAGTGCAAATTGCCCGTCGTATTAAAGAGGGGCGTGGC
CAAGGGCATGGTAAAGACTATATTCGCGGCGTTGTGACAATTTACCGAACAACTCCGCGGCCGGGAAGCC
GATCTCGGCTTGAACGAATTGTTAGGTGGCGGTACTTGGGTCGATATCAAAGTGCATCACTTCTTCCCGT
ATGCCCAACTTTGTATAGAGAGCCACTGCGGGATCGTCACCGTAATCTGCTTGCACGTAGATCACATAAG
CACCAAGCGCGTTGGCCTCATGCTTGAGCAGATTGATGAGCGCGGTGGCAATGCCCTGCCTCCGGTGCTC
GCCGGAGACTGCGAGATCATAGATATAGATCTCACTACGCGGCTGCTCAAACTTGGGCAGAACGTAAGCC
GCGAGAGCGCCAACAACCGCTTCTTGGTCGAAGGCAGCAAGCGCGATGAATGTCTTACTACGGAGCAAGT
TCCCGAGGTAATCGGAGTCCGGCTGATGTTGGGAGTAGGTGGCTACGTCTCCGAACTCACGACCGAAAAG
ATCAAGAGCAGCCCGCATGGATTTGACTTGGTCAGGGCCGAGCCTACATGTGCGAATGATGCCCATACTT
GAGCCACCTAACTTTGTTTTAGGGCGACTGCCCTGCTGCGTAACATCGTTGCTGCTCCATAACATCAAAC
ATCGACCCACGGCGTAACGCGCTTGCTGCTTGGATGCCCGAGGCATAGACTGTACAAAAAAACAGTCATA
ACAAGCCATGAAAACCGCCACTGCGCCGTTACCACCGCTGCGTTCGGTCAAGGTTCTGGACCAGTTGCGT
GAGCGCATACGCTACTTGCATTACAGTTTACGAACCGAACAGGCTTATGTCAACTGGGTTCGTGCCTTCA
TCCGTTTCCACGGTGTGCGTCACCCGGCAACCTTGGGCAGCAGCGAAGTCGAGGCATTTCTGTCCTGGCT
GGCGAACGAGCGCAAGGTTTCGGTCTCCACGCATCGTCAGGCATTGGCGGCCTTGCTGTTCTTCTACGGC
AAGGTGCTGTGCACGGATCTGCCCTGGCTTCAGGAGATCGGAAGACCTCGGCCGTCGCGGCGCTTGCCGG
TGGTGCTGACCCCGGATGAAGTGGTTCGCATCCTCGGTTTTCTGGAAGGCGAGCATCGTTTGTTCGCCCA
GGACTCTAGCTATAGTTCTAGTGGTTGGCTACGTATACTCCGGAATATTAATAG
Features (pLannotate 1.2.2; 16 found; start..end, strand, type, name):
      1..92      +  promoter       polyhedrin promoter: polh from Autographa californica; promoter for the baculovirus polyhedrin gene
    149..167     +  CDS            capTEV™ (fragment): composite tag for in vivo biotinylation, TEV protease cleavage, and 6xHis tagging
    202..1143    +  CDS            WDR55 (fragment): WDR55_HUMAN - Experimental evidence at protein level: Swiss-Prot protein existence level 1. Nucleolar protein that acts as a modulator of rRNA synthesis. Plays a central role during organogenesis (By similarity). From Homo sapiens (Human).
   1175..1258    +  CDS            large T antigen (fragment): large T antigen from SV40 (simian virus 40)
   1281..1415    +  polyA_signal   SV40 poly(A) signal: SV40 polyadenylation signal
   1444..1609    -  mobile_element Tn7L: mini-Tn7 element (left end of the Tn7 transposon) Tn7
   1772..1788    +  CDS            lacZα (fragment): LacZα fragment of β-galactosidase; lacZ fragment
   1793..2247    +  rep_origin     f1 ori (sequence partly withheld): f1 bacteriophage origin of replication; arrow indicates direction of (+) strand synthesis
   2273..2377    +  promoter       AmpR promoter: bla
   2378..3238    +  CDS            AmpR: β-lactamase; bla; confers resistance to ampicillin, carbenicillin, and related antibiotics
   3409..3997    +  rep_origin     ori: high-copy-number ColE1/pMB1/pBR322/pUC origin of replication
   4183..4234    -  misc_feature   bom (fragment): basis of mobility region from pBR322
   4302..4526    -  mobile_element Tn7R: mini-Tn7 element (right end of the Tn7 transposon) Tn7
   4593..5126    -  CDS            GmR: gentamycin acetyltransferase; aacC1; confers resistance to gentamycin
   5296..5324    -  promoter       Pc promoter: intI1 (promoter lies within the coding sequence); class 1 integron promoter
   5302..5649    -  CDS            YPR2_ECOLX (fragment): Protein predicted: Swiss-Prot protein existence level 4. From Escherichia coli.
