[The description below was written by a language model from this plasmid's Addgene catalogue record and pLannotate feature annotations shown in this document.]
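Description:
WDR55 is a baculovirus expression construct built on the pFBOH-MHL backbone, a transfer (donor) vector of the Tn7-transposition type used to generate recombinant baculovirus for protein production in insect cells. In bacteria the 5.7 kb plasmid replicates from a high-copy ColE1/pUC-type origin and is selected with ampicillin through the β-lactamase gene. An f1 origin is also present.

The payload is a 942 bp fragment of human WDR55, a nucleolar WD-repeat protein described as a modulator of rRNA synthesis. It was inserted by ligation-independent cloning downstream of the polyhedrin promoter from Autographa californica nucleopolyhedrovirus, a very strong late viral promoter. The record cautions that the insert may not be the full open reading frame, and the feature table likewise annotates it as a fragment, which fits a domain construct designed for crystallography. The backbone supplies an N-terminal 6xHis tag followed by a TEV protease site, allowing metal-affinity purification and subsequent tag removal. The short "capTEV" hit in the annotation most likely reflects this His–TEV segment rather than a biotinylation tag. An SV40 polyadenylation signal terminates the transcript.

The expression cassette sits between the Tn7R and Tn7L mini-transposon ends together with a gentamicin resistance gene driven by the Pc integron promoter. This arrangement lets the cassette be transposed into a bacmid in a suitable E. coli host, with gentamicin marking the transferred segment. The stated purpose is baculovirus expression for structure determination, and the record links the clone to a deposited protein structure.
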