Addgene plasmid #167844: WDR55
Purpose: Baculovirus expression for structure determination; may not be full ORF
Depositing lab: Cheryl Arrowsmith. Depositing organization: University of Toronto.
Backbone
  Vector backbone: pFBOH-MHL
  Backbone manufacturer: SGC (Addgene Plasmid #62304)
  Vector type: Baculovirus expression
Growth in bacteria
  Bacterial resistance: Ampicillin, 100 μg/mL
  Growth temperature: 37°C
  Growth strain: DH5alpha
  Copy number: High Copy
Gene/Insert
  Gene/Insert name: WDR55 (alt names: PBD ID: 7KQQ; SGC clone sample ID: PBC015-H03:C242173)
  Species: H. sapiens (human)
  Insert size (bp): 942
  Entrez Gene: WDR55 (a.k.a. FLJ20195, FLJ21702)
  Promoter: Polyhedrin
  Tag / fusion protein: 6xHis-TEV (N terminal on backbone)
  Cloning method: Ligation Independent Cloning
  Sequencing primers: 5′ pFBOH-fwd (5'-CCGGATTATTCATACCGTCCCACCA-3'); 3′ pFBOH-rev (5'-CTGATTATGATCCTCTAGTACTTCT-3')
Terms and licenses: Academic/Nonprofit Terms; Industry Terms: Not Available to Industry
Depositor comments: SGC link: http://www.thesgc.org/structures/7KQQ/
How to cite: WDR55 was a gift from Cheryl Arrowsmith (Addgene plasmid # 167844 ; http://n2t.net/addgene:167844 ; RRID:Addgene_167844)
