>Addgene plasmid #167844 | WDR55 | depositor partial sequence | sequence record 325792 | Insert Sequence
TCCATGGAAGCCCCAACCCGGATCCGGGACACTCCGGAAGACATCGTGCTGGAAGCTCCGGCTAGTGGGC
TGGCGTTCCATCCGGCCCGTGACCTACTGGCTGCAGGGGACGTGGACGGGGACGTGTTCGTCTTTTCCTA
CTCTTGCCAAGAGGGAGAAACCAAGGAGCTCTGGTCATCAGGTCACCATCTCAAGGCCTGCCGAGCTGTG
GCCTTCTCTGAAGATGGGCAGAAGCTCATTACTGTCTCCAAGGACAAAGCCATCCATGTTCTAGATGTGG
AGCAGGGCCAACTGGAAAGACGTGTTTCCAAGGCTCATGGTGCCCCCATCAACAGTCTTCTGCTGGTGGA
TGAGAATGTTCTGGCCACTGGGGATGACACAGGTGGTATCCGTCTCTGGGACCAGCGGAAGGAGGGCCCC
TTAATGGATATGAGGCAACATGAAGAGTACATCGCAGACATGGCTCTGGATCCAGCCAAAAAGCTGCTGC
TGACAGCCAGCGGGGATGGCTGCCTTGGCATCTTCAACATTAAGAGGCGTCGGTTTGAGCTGCTCTCAGA
ACCTCAGTCTGGGGACCTGACCTCTGTCACTCTCATGAAATGGGGGAAGAAGGTAGCCTGTGGCTCCAGT
GAAGGTACCATCTACCTCTTCAATTGGAATGGCTTTGGGGCCACAAGTGACCGCTTTGCCCTGAGAGCTG
AATCTATCGACTGCATGGTTCCAGTCACCGAGAGTCTGCTGTGTACTGGCTCCACTGATGGAGTCATCAG
GGCTGTGAACATCCTACCGAACCGAGTGGTGGGCAGTGTGGGCCAGCACACTGGGGAGCCTGTGGAGGAG
CTGGCCCTCTCCCACTGTGGCCGCTTCCTGGCCAGTAGTGGCCATGACCAGCGCCTCAAGTTTTGGGACA
TGGCCCAGCTGCGAGCTGTGGTGGTGGATGAC
